>Addgene plasmid #169519 | pTS2386-Tier1-PhCMV-GCaMP6s | addgene full sequence | sequence record 364520 | Addgene NGS Result
TAGAAAAATAAACAAATAGGGGTTCCGCGCACATTTCCCCGAAAAGTGCCACCTGACGTCGACGGATCGG
GAGATCTCCACGCGTGGTACCCTCGAGTTGACATTGATTATTGAGTAGTTATTAATAGTAATCAATTACG
GGGTCATTAGTTCATAGCCCATATATGGAGTTCCGCGTTACATAACTTACGGTAAATGGCCCGCCTGGCT
GACCGCCCAACGACCCCCGCCCATTGACGTCAATAATGACGTATGTTCCCATAGTAACGCCAATAGGGAC
TTTCCATTGACGTCAATGGGTGGAGTATTTACGGTAAACTGCCCACTTGGCAGTACATCAAGTGTATCAT
ATGCCAAGTACGCCCCCTATTGACGTCAATGACGGTAAATGGCCCGCCTGGCATTATGCCCAGTACATGA
CCTTATGGGACTTTCCTACTTGGCAGTACATCTACGTATTAGTCATCGCTATTACCATGGTGATGCGGTT
TTGGCAGTACATCAATGGGCGTGGATAGCGGTTTGACTCACGGGGATTTCCAAGTCTCCACCCCATTGAC
GTCAATGGGAGTTTGTTTTGGCACCAAAATCAACGGGACTTTCCAAAATGTCGTAACAACTCCGCCCCAT
TGACGCAAATGGGCGGTAGGCGTGTACGGTGGGAGGTCTATATAAGCAGAGCTCTCTGGCTAACTAGAGA
ACCCACTGCTTACTGGCTTATCGAAATTAATACGACTCACTATAGGGAGACCCAAGCTGTTCGAAGCGGA
ATTCACCATGACTAGTGGTGGTTCTGGTTCTAGCATGACTGGTGGACAGCAAATGGGTCGGGATCTGTAC
GACGATGACGATAAGGATCTCGCCACCATGGTGGACTCATCACGTCGTAAGTGGAATAAGACAGGTCACG
CAGTCAGAGCTATAGGTCGGCTGAGCTCACTCGAGAACGTCTATATCAAGGCCGACAAGCAGAAGAACGG
CATCAAGGCGAACTTCCACATCCGCCACAACATCGAGGACGGCGGCGTGCAGCTCGCCTACCACTACCAG
CAGAACACCCCCATCGGCGACGGCCCCGTGCTGCTGCCCGACAACCACTACCTGAGCGTGCAGTCCAAAC
TTTCGAAAGACCCCAACGAGAAGCGCGATCACATGGTCCTGCTGGAGTTCGTGACCGCCGCCGGGATCAC
TCTCGGCATGGACGAGCTGTATAAGGGCGGTACCGGAGGGAGCATGGTGAGCAAGGGCGAGGAGCTGTTC
ACCGGGGTGGTGCCCATCCTGGTCGAGCTGGACGGCGACGTAAACGGCCACAAGTTCAGCGTGTCCGGCG
AGGGTGAGGGCGATGCCACCTACGGCAAGCTGACCCTGAAGTTCATCTGCACCACCGGCAAGCTGCCCGT
GCCCTGGCCCACCCTCGTGACCACCCTGACCTACGGCGTGCAGTGCTTCAGCCGCTACCCCGACCACATG
AAGCAGCACGACTTCTTCAAGTCCGCCATGCCCGAAGGCTACATCCAGGAGCGCACCATCTTCTTCAAGG
ACGACGGCAACTACAAGACCCGCGCCGAGGTGAAGTTCGAGGGCGACACCCTGGTGAACCGCATCGAGCT
GAAGGGCATCGACTTCAAGGAGGACGGCAACATCCTGGGGCACAAGCTGGAGTACAACCTGCCGGACCAA
CTGACTGAAGAGCAGATCGCAGAATTTAAAGAGGCTTTCTCCCTATTTGACAAGGACGGGGATGGGACAA
TAACAACCAAGGAGCTGGGGACGGTGATGCGGTCTCTGGGGCAGAACCCCACAGAAGCAGAGCTGCAGGA
CATGATCAATGAAGTAGATGCCGACGGTGACGGCACAATCGACTTCCCTGAGTTCCTGACAATGATGGCA
AGAAAAATGAAATACAGGGACACGGAAGAAGAAATTAGAGAAGCGTTCGGTGTGTTTGATAAGGATGGCA
ATGGCTACATCAGTGCAGCAGAGCTTCGCCACGTGATGACAAACCTTGGAGAGAAGTTAACAGATGAAGA
GGTTGATGAAATGATCAGGGAAGCAGACATCGACGGGGATGGTCAGGTAAACTACGAAGAGTTTGTACAA
ATGATGACAGCGAAGGCTAGCGGATCCACCGGTGTCTAGAAAGCTTTGAGGCCGGCCTGCAGGGATCAGC
CTCGACTGTGCCTTCTAGTTGCCAGCCATCTGTTGTTTGCCCCTCCCCCGTGCCTTCCTTGACCCTGGAA
GGTGCCACTCCCACTGTCCTTTCCTAATAAAATGAGGAAATTGCATCGCATTGTCTGAGTAGGTGTCATT
CTATTCTGGGGGGTGGGGTGGGGCAGGACAGCAAGGGGGAGGATTGGGAAGACAATAGCAGGCATGCTGG
GGATGCGGTGGGCTCTATGGCTTCTGAGGCGGAAAGAACCAGCTGGGGCTCTAGGGGGTATCCCC
[124 nt withheld, positions 2446-2569]
C
[91 nt withheld, positions 2571-2661]
A
[49 nt withheld, positions 2663-2711]
CCTTTGACGTTGGAGTCCACGTTCTTT
[37 nt withheld, positions 2739-2775]
ACCCTATCTCGGTCTATTCTTTTGATTTATAAGGGATTTTGCCGATTTCGGCCTATTGGTTAAAAAATGA
GCTGATTTAACAAAAATTTAACGCGAATTAATTCTGTGGAATGTGTGTCAGTTAGGGTGTGGAAAGTCCC
CAGGCTCCCCAGCAGGCAGAAGTATGCAAAGCATGCATCTCAATTAGTCAGCAACCAGGTGTGGAAAGTC
CCCAGGCTCCCCAGCAGGCAGAAGTATGCAAAGCATGCATCTCAATTAGTCAGCAACCATAGTCCCGCCC
CTAACTCCGCCCATCCCGCCCCTAACTCCGCCCAGTTCCGCCCATTCTCCGCCCCATGGCTGACTAATTT
TTTTTATTTATGCAGAGGCCGAGGCCGCCTCTGCCTCTGAGCTATTCCAGAAGTAGTGAGGAGGCTTTTT
TGGAGGCCTAGGCTTTTGCAAAAAGCTCCCGGGAGCTTGTATATCCATTTTCGGATCTGATCAAGAGACA
GGATGAGGATCGTTTCGCATGATTGAACAAGATGGATTGCACGCAGGTTCTCCGGCCGCTTGGGTGGAGA
GGCTATTCGGCTATGACTGGGCACAACAGACAATCGGCTGCTCTGATGCCGCCGTGTTCCGGCTGTCAGC
GCAGGGGCGCCCGGTTCTTTTTGTCAAGACCGACCTGTCCGGTGCCCTGAATGAACTGCAGGACGAGGCA
GCGCGGCTATCGTGGCTGGCCACGACGGGCGTTCCTTGCGCAGCTGTGCTCGACGTTGTCACTGAAGCGG
GAAGGGACTGGCTGCTATTGGGCGAAGTGCCGGGGCAGGATCTCCTGTCATCTCACCTTGCTCCTGCCGA
GAAAGTATCCATCATGGCTGATGCAATGCGGCGGCTGCATACGCTTGATCCGGCTACCTGCCCATTCGAC
CACCAAGCGAAACATCGCATCGAGCGAGCACGTACTCGGATGGAAGCCGGTCTTGTCGATCAGGATGATC
TGGACGAAGAGCATCAGGGGCTCGCGCCAGCCGAACTGTTCGCCAGGCTCAAGGCGCGCATGCCCGACGG
CGAGGATCTCGTCGTGACCCATGGCGATGCCTGCTTGCCGAATATCATGGTGGAAAATGGCCGCTTTTCT
GGATTCATCGACTGTGGCCGGCTGGGTGTGGCGGACCGCTATCAGGACATAGCGTTGGCTACCCGTGATA
TTGCTGAAGAGCTTGGCGGCGAATGGGCTGACCGCTTCCTCGTGCTTTACGGTATCGCCGCTCCCGATTC
GCAGCGCATCGCCTTCTATCGCCTTCTTGACGAGTTCTTCTGAGCGGGACTCTGGGGTTCGAAATGACCG
ACCAAGCGACGCCCAACCTGCCATCACGAGATTTCGATTCCACCGCCGCCTTCTATGAAAGGTTGGGCTT
CGGAATCGTTTTCCGGGACGCCGGCTGGATGATCCTCCAGCGCGGGGATCTCATGCTGGAGTTCTTCGCC
CACCCCAACTTGTTTATTGCAGCTTATAATGGTTACAAATAAAGCAATAGCATCACAAATTTCACAAATA
AAGCATTTTTTTCACTGCATTCTAGTTGTGGTTTGTCCAAACTCATCAATGTATCTTATCATGTCTGTAT
ACCGTCGACCTCTAGCTAGAGCTTGGCGTAATCATGGTCATAGCTGTTTCCTGTGTGAAATTGTTATCCG
CTCACAATTCCACACAACATACGAGCCGGAAGCATAAAGTGTAAAGCCTGGGGTGCCTAATGAGTGAGCT
AACTCACATTAATTGCGTTGCGCTCACTGCCCGCTTTCCAGTCGGGAAACCTGTCGTGCCAGCTGCATTA
ATGAATCGGCCAACGCGCGGGGAGAGGCGGTTTGCGTATTGGGCGCTCTTCCGCTTCCTCGCTCACTGAC
TCGCTGCGCTCGGTCGTTCGGCTGCGGCGAGCGGTATCAGCTCACTCAAAGGCGGTAATACGGTTATCCA
CAGAATCAGGGGATAACGCAGGAAAGAACATGTGAGCAAAAGGCCAGCAAAAGGCCAGGAACCGTAAAAA
GGCCGCGTTGCTGGCGTTTTTCCATAGGCTCCGCCCCCCTGACGAGCATCACAAAAATCGACGCTCAAGT
CAGAGGTGGCGAAACCCGACAGGACTATAAAGATACCAGGCGTTTCCCCCTGGAAGCTCCCTCGTGCGCT
CTCCTGTTCCGACCCTGCCGCTTACCGGATACCTGTCCGCCTTTCTCCCTTCGGGAAGCGTGGCGCTTTC
TCATAGCTCACGCTGTAGGTATCTCAGTTCGGTGTAGGTCGTTCGCTCCAAGCTGGGCTGTGTGCACGAA
CCCCCCGTTCAGCCCGACCGCTGCGCCTTATCCGGTAACTATCGTCTTGAGTCCAACCCGGTAAGACACG
ACTTATCGCCACTGGCAGCAGCCACTGGTAACAGGATTAGCAGAGCGAGGTATGTAGGCGGTGCTACAGA
GTTCTTGAAGTGGTGGCCTAACTACGGCTACACTAGAAGAACAGTATTTGGTATCTGCGCTCTGCTGAAG
CCAGTTACCTTCGGAAAAAGAGTTGGTAGCTCTTGATCCGGCAAACAAACCACCGCTGGTAGCGGTGGTT
TTTTTGTTTGCAAGCAGCAGATTACGCGCAGAAAAAAAGGATCTCAAGAAGATCCTTTGATCTTTTCTAC
GGGGTCTGACGCTCAGTGGAACGAAAACTCACGTTAAGGGATTTTGGTCATGAGATTATCAAAAAGGATC
TTCACCTAGATCCTTTTAAATTAAAAATGAAGTTTTAAATCAATCTAAAGTATATATGAGTAAACTTGGT
CTGACAGTTACCAATGCTTAATCAGTGAGGCACCTATCTCAGCGATCTGTCTATTTCGTTCATCCATAGT
TGCCTGACTCCCCGTCGTGTAGATAACTACGATACGGGAGGGCTTACCATCTGGCCCCAGTGCTGCAATG
ATACCGCGAGACCCACGCTCACCGGCTCCAGATTTATCAGCAATAAACCAGCCAGCCGGAAGGGCCGAGC
GCAGAAGTGGTCCTGCAACTTTATCCGCCTCCATCCAGTCTATTAATTGTTGCCGGGAAGCTAGAGTAAG
TAGTTCGCCAGTTAATAGTTTGCGCAACGTTGTTGCCATTGCTACAGGCATCGTGGTGTCACGCTCGTCG
TTTGGTATGGCTTCATTCAGCTCCGGTTCCCAACGATCAAGGCGAGTTACATGATCCCCCATGTTGTGCA
AAAAAGCGGTTAGCTCCTTCGGTCCTCCGATCGTTGTCAGAAGTAAGTTGGCCGCAGTGTTATCACTCAT
GGTTATGGCAGCACTGCATAATTCTCTTACTGTCATGCCATCCGTAAGATGCTTTTCTGTGACTGGTGAG
TACTCAACCAAGTCATTCTGAGAATAGTGTATGCGGCGACCGAGTTGCTCTTGCCCGGCGTCAATACGGG
ATAATACCGCGCCACATAGCAGAACTTTAAAAGTGCTCATCATTGGAAAACGTTCTTCGGGGCGAAAACT
CTCAAGGATCTTACCGCTGTTGAGATCCAGTTCGATGTAACCCACTCGTGCACCCAACTGATCTTCAGCA
TCTTTTACTTTCACCAGCGTTTCTGGGTGAGCAAAAACAGGAAGGCAAAATGCCGCAAAAAAGGGAATAA
GGGCGACACGGAAATGTTGAATACTCATACTCTTCCTTTTTCAATATTATTGAAGCATTTATCAGGGTTA
TTGTCTCATGAGCGGATACATATTTGAATGTATT
Features (pLannotate 1.2.2; 19 found; start..end, strand, type, name):
    176..479     +  enhancer       CMV enhancer: human cytomegalovirus immediate early enhancer
    480..683     +  promoter       CMV promoter: human cytomegalovirus (CMV) immediate early promoter
    679..712     +  LTR            5' LTR (truncated) (fragment): truncated 5' long terminal repeat (LTR) from HIV-1
    728..746     +  promoter       T7 promoter: promoter for bacteriophage T7 RNA polymerase
    800..2115    +  CDS            GCaMP6s (fragment): improved fluorescent protein-based calcium sensor (Chen et al., 2013)
   2176..2400    +  polyA_signal   bGH poly(A) signal: bovine growth hormone polyadenylation signal
   2404..2425    +  promoter       SV40 promoter (fragment): SV40 enhancer and early promoter
   2446..2874    +  rep_origin     f1 ori (sequence partly withheld): f1 bacteriophage origin of replication; arrow indicates direction of (+) strand synthesis
   2888..3217    +  promoter       SV40 promoter: SV40 enhancer and early promoter
   3284..4075    +  CDS            neo: KKA2_KLEPN - Also known as kan, nptII. Experimental evidence at protein level: Swiss-Prot protein existence level 1. Resistance to kanamycin, neomycin, paromomycin, ribostamycin, butirosin and gentamicin B. From Klebsiella pneumoniae.
   4099..4257    +  CDS            ble (fragment): BLE_KLEPN - Experimental evidence at protein level: Swiss-Prot protein existence level 1. Binding protein with a strong affinity to the bleomycin family of antibiotics. Binds to CL990; an antimitotic-antibiotic compound. From Klebsiella pneumoniae.
   4252..4373    +  polyA_signal   SV40 poly(A) signal: SV40 polyadenylation signal
   4446..4462    -  protein_bind   lac operator: The lac repressor binds to the lac operator to inhibit transcription in E. coli. This inhibition can be relieved by adding lactose or isopropyl-β-D-thiogalactopyranoside (IPTG). lac repressor encoded by lacI
   4470..4500    -  promoter       lac promoter: promoter for the E. coli lac operon
   4515..4536    -  protein_bind   CAP binding site: CAP binding activates transcription in the presence of cAMP. E. coli catabolite activator protein
   4549..4641    -  CDS            lacI (fragment): lac repressor; lacI; The lac repressor binds to the lac operator to inhibit transcription in E. coli. This inhibition can be relieved by adding lactose or isopropyl-β-D-thiogalactopyranoside (IPTG).
   4824..5412    -  rep_origin     ori: high-copy-number ColE1/pMB1/pBR322/pUC origin of replication
   5583..6443    -  CDS            AmpR: β-lactamase; bla; confers resistance to ampicillin, carbenicillin, and related antibiotics
   6444..29      -  promoter       AmpR promoter (across the origin): bla
