[The description below was written by a language model from this plasmid's Addgene catalogue record and pLannotate feature annotations shown in this document.]
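Description:
pTS2386-Tier1-PhCMV-GCaMP6s is a mammalian expression plasmid of about 6.5 kb built on pMM1, a pcDNA3.1-derived backbone, and belongs to the "Tier-1" level of a modular plasmid architecture for mammalian synthetic biology (VAMSyB). In E. coli it is maintained at high copy through a ColE1/pUC-type origin and selected with ampicillin via the β-lactamase gene and its own promoter. An f1 bacteriophage origin is also present. For selection in mammalian cells, the backbone carries a neomycin phosphotransferase gene driven by the SV40 enhancer/early promoter and terminated by the SV40 polyadenylation signal, which allows G418 selection of stable transfectants.

The payload is a single transcription unit, PhCMV-GCaMP6s-pA. The human cytomegalovirus immediate-early enhancer and promoter drive strong constitutive expression of GCaMP6s, and the transcript ends at the bovine growth hormone polyadenylation signal. GCaMP6s is a synthetic, genetically encoded green fluorescent calcium indicator whose fluorescence rises when it binds calcium, so intracellular calcium changes can be followed optically in living cells. A T7 promoter lies between the CMV promoter and the coding sequence, a standard pcDNA3.1 feature that can support in vitro transcription or serve as a priming site. The automated annotation also reports several short fragments: a truncated HIV-1 LTR piece, a partial SV40 promoter, partial ble and lacI sequences, and a lac promoter/operator region. These appear to be backbone remnants or short homology matches rather than functional modules. The record supports use as a constitutive calcium reporter for transfected mammalian cells, and as a standardized single-cassette part within the tiered system.
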