Addgene plasmid #169519: pTS2386-Tier1-PhCMV-GCaMP6s
Purpose: Tier-1 vector encoding PhCMV-driven calcium sensor GCaMP6s (PhCMV-GCaMP6s-pA).
Depositing lab: Martin Fussenegger. Depositing organization: ETH Zurich (Swiss Federal Institute of Technology). Publication: A versatile plasmid architecture for mammalian synthetic biology (VAMSyB). Haellman V, Strittmatter T, Bertschi A, Stucheli P, Fussenegger M. Metab Eng. 2021 Jul;66:41-50. doi: 10.1016/j.ymben.2021.04.003. Epub 2021 Apr 18. PubMed 33857582.
Backbone
  Vector backbone: pMM1 (pcDNA3.1-based)
  Backbone size w/o insert (bp): 4435
  Vector type: Mammalian Expression
  Selectable markers: Neomycin (select with G418)
Growth in bacteria
  Bacterial resistance: Ampicillin, 100 μg/mL
  Growth temperature: 37°C
  Growth strain: DH5alpha
  Copy number: High Copy
Gene/Insert
  Gene/Insert name: PCMV-driven green fluorescent genetically encoded calcium indicator GCaMP6s (alt name: PCMV-GCaMP6s)
  Species: Synthetic
  Promoter: PhCMV
  Cloning method: Restriction Enzyme; 5′ cloning site Unknown (unknown if destroyed)
  Sequencing primers: 5′ AmpStart; 3′ BGH-rev
Terms and licenses: Academic/Nonprofit Terms; Industry Terms: Not Available to Industry
How to cite: pTS2386-Tier1-PhCMV-GCaMP6s was a gift from Martin Fussenegger (Addgene plasmid # 169519 ; http://n2t.net/addgene:169519 ; RRID:Addgene_169519)
